>Addgene plasmid #97408 | CMYA5/pENTR3C | addgene full sequence | sequence record 183033 | Addgene NGS Result
GTCCTGCCCGCCACCCTCCGGGCCGTTGCTTCACAACGTTCAAATCCGCTCCCGGCGGATTTGTCCTACT
CAGGAGAGCGTTCACCGACAAACAACAGATAAAACGAAAGGCCCAGTCTTCCGACTGAGCCTTTCGTTTT
ATTTGATGCCTGGCAGTTCCCTACTCTCGCTTAGTAGTTAGACGTCCCCGAGATCCATGCTAGCGGTAAT
ACGGTTATCCACAGAATCAGGGGATAACGCAGGAAAGAACATGTGAGCAAAAGGCCAGCAAAAGGCCAGG
AACCGTAAAAAGGCCGCGTTGCTGGCGTTTTTCCATAGGCTCCGCCCCCCTGACGAGCATCACAAAAATC
GACGCTCAAGTCAGAGGTGGCGAAACCCGACAGGACTATAAAGATACCAGGCGTTTCCCCCTGGAAGCTC
CCTCGTGCGCTCTCCTGTTCCGACCCTGCCGCTTACCGGATACCTGTCCGCCTTTCTCCCTTCGGGAAGC
GTGGCGCTTTCTCATAGCTCACGCTGTAGGTATCTCAGTTCGGTGTAGGTCGTTCGCTCCAAGCTGGGCT
GTGTGCACGAACCCCCCGTTCAGCCCGACCGCTGCGCCTTATCCGGTAACTATCGTCTTGAGTCCAACCC
GGTAAGACACGACTTATCGCCACTGGCAGCAGCCACTGGTAACAGGATTAGCAGAGCGAGGTATGTAGGC
GGTGCTACAGAGTTCTTGAAGTGGTGGCCTAACTACGGCTACACTAGAAGAACAGTATTTGGTATCTGCG
CTCTGCTGAAGCCAGTTACCTTCGGAAAAAGAGTTGGTAGCTCTTGATCCGGCAAACAAACCACCGCTGG
TAGCGGTGGTTTTTTTGTTTGCAAGCAGCAGATTACGCGCAGAAAAAAAGGATCTCAAGAAGATCCTTTG
ATCTTTTCTACGGGGTCTGACGCTCAGTGGAACGGGGCCCAATCTGAATAATGTTACAACCAATTAACCA
ATTCTGATTAGAAAAACTCATCGAGCATCAAATGAAACTGCAATTTATTCATATCAGGATTATCAATACC
ATATTTTTGAAAAAGCCGTTTCTGTAATGAAGGAGAAAACTCACCGAGGCAGTTCCATAGGATGGCAAGA
TCCTGGTATCGGTCTGCGATTCCGACTCGTCCAACATCAATACAACCTATTAATTTCCCCTCGTCAAAAA
TAAGGTTATCAAGTGAGAAATCACCATGAGTGACGACTGAATCCGGTGAGAATGGCAAAAGTTTATGCAT
TTCTTTCCAGACTTGTTCAACAGGCCAGCCATTACGCTCGTCATCAAAATCACTCGCATCAACCAAACCG
TTATTCATTCGTGATTGCGCCTGAGCGAGACGAAATACGCGATCGCTGTTAAAAGGACAATTACAAACAG
GAATCGAATGCAACCGGCGCAGGAACACTGCCAGCGCATCAACAATATTTTCACCTGAATCAGGATATTC
TTCTAATACCTGGAATGCTGTTTTTCCGGGGATCGCAGTGGTGAGTAACCATGCATCATCAGGAGTACGG
ATAAAATGCTTGATGGTCGGAAGAGGCATAAATTCCGTCAGCCAGTTTAGTCTGACCATCTCATCTGTAA
CATCATTGGCAACGCTACCTTTGCCATGTTTCAGAAACAACTCTGGCGCATCGGGCTTCCCATACAAGCG
ATAGATTGTCGCACCTGATTGCCCGACATTATCGCGAGCCCATTTATACCCATATAAATCAGCATCCATG
TTGGAATTTAATCGCGGCCTCGACGTTTCCCGTTGAATATGGCTCATAACACCCCTTGTATTACTGTTTA
TGTAAGCAGACAGTTTTATTGTTCATGATGATATATTTTTATCTTGTGCAATGTAACATCAGAGATTTTG
AGACACGGGCCAGAGCTGCAGCTGGATGGCAAATAATGATTTTATTTTGACTGATAGTGACCTGTTCGTT
GCAACAAATTGATAAGCAATGCTTTCTTATAATGCCAACTTTGTACAAGAAAGCTGGGTCTAGATATCTC
GAGGTCGACGGTATCGATAAGCTTGATTGAATTCCTTGTGCCTTACAGAATCCGGGGGCTCTATCCCCAG
GTGCAAAGTACATTTTCCAGGTTTCTCCAGGGCAAAGGCAGGGTGGACACCCTCATTAACCATGGGGATT
CTGTAAGGCACAAGGAATTCAATCGAATTCCTGCAGCCCGGTTCCTTTAAAGAGCCTGCTTTTTTGTACA
AAGTTGGCATTATAAAAAAGCATTGCTTATCAATTTGTTGCAACGAACAGGTCACTATCAGTCAAAATAA
AATCATTATTTGGGGCCCGAGCTTAAGTAACTAACTAACAGGAAGAGTTTGTAGAAACGCAAAAAGGCCA
TCCGTCAGGATGGCCTTCTGCTTAGTTTGATGCCTGGCAGTTTATGGCGGGC
Features (pLannotate 1.2.2; 8 found; start..end, strand, type, name):
     99..142     +  terminator     rrnB T1 terminator: Escherichia coli rrnB; transcription terminator T1 from the E. coli rrnB gene
    310..898     -  rep_origin     ori: high-copy-number ColE1/pMB1/pBR322/pUC origin of replication
    988..1797    -  CDS            KanR: aminoglycoside phosphotransferase; aph(3')-Ia; confers resistance to kanamycin in bacteria or G418 (Geneticin®) in eukaryotes
   1920..2019    +  protein_bind   attL2: mutant version of attL; recombination site for the Gateway® LR reaction LR Clonase™
   2028..2057    -  misc_feature   MCS (fragment): pBluescript multiple cloning site
   2192..2211    -  misc_feature   MCS (fragment): pBluescript multiple cloning site
   2223..2322    -  protein_bind   attL1: mutant version of attL; recombination site for the Gateway® LR reaction LR Clonase™
   2372..2399    -  terminator     rrnB T2 terminator: transcription terminator T2 from the E. coli rrnB gene
