[The description below was written by a language model from this plasmid's Addgene catalogue record and pLannotate feature annotations shown in this document.]
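Description:
CMYA5/pENTR3C is a Gateway entry clone built on the Invitrogen pENTR3C backbone, carrying a very short fragment of the human CMYA5 gene (also known as C5orf10, SPRYD2 or TRIM76). The purpose field defines the fragment as nucleotides 12205 to 12279 of the NM_153610 transcript, while the insert size is listed as 107 bp, so the cloned piece presumably includes some flanking sequence beyond those coordinates. The plasmid is 2,432 bp in total, smaller than the empty backbone. This fits the backbone's ccdB counter-selection cassette having been replaced by the insert, although the modification note is worded ambiguously and the cloning method is not recorded. It replicates in E. coli from a high-copy ColE1/pUC-type origin and is selected with kanamycin through the aph(3')-Ia resistance gene.

The feature table shows the typical entry-vector layout. attL1 and attL2 recombination sites bracket the cloning region, with remnants of the multiple cloning site on either side of an unannotated gap of a little over 100 bp, which matches the expected position and size of the CMYA5 fragment. rrnB T1 and T2 transcription terminators sit outside the att sites and shield the insert from read-through transcription from the backbone. The plasmid has no promoter for expressing the insert, no tag and no reporter, because entry clones are not expression constructs. Instead, an LR Clonase reaction transfers the fragment into attR-containing destination vectors, which supply those elements. The associated publication examined differential binding of a schizophrenia-associated CMYA5 allele to desmin, which suggests the clone was a source for interaction constructs. The record does not state which allele it carries or which destination vectors were used.
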