Addgene plasmid #97408: CMYA5/pENTR3C
Purpose: CMYA5 (NM_153610, nt 12205 to 12279) in pENTR3C, Gateway Entry vector
Depositing lab: Rita Shiang. Depositing organization: Virginia Commonwealth University. Publication: A schizophrenia associated CMYA5 allele displays differential binding with desmin. Hsiung A, Naya FJ, Chen X, Shiang R. J Psychiatr Res. 2019 Apr;111:8-15. doi: 10.1016/j.jpsychires.2019.01.007. Epub 2019 Jan 10. PubMed 30658136.
Backbone
  Vector backbone: pENTR3C
  Backbone manufacturer: Invitrogen
  Backbone size w/o insert (bp): 2723
  Total vector size (bp): 2432
  Modifications to backbone: ccdB gene is placed
  Vector type: Unspecified
Growth in bacteria
  Bacterial resistance: Kanamycin, 50 μg/mL
  Growth temperature: 37°C
  Growth strain: DH5alpha
  Copy number: Unknown
Gene/Insert
  Gene/Insert name: CMYA5
  Species: H. sapiens (human)
  Insert size (bp): 107
  GenBank ID: NM_153610
  Entrez Gene: CMYA5 (a.k.a. C5orf10, SPRYD2, TRIM76)
  Cloning method: Unknown
  Sequencing primers: 5′ TAAGCAGAAGGCCATCCTG; 3′ GTAACATCAGAGATTTTGAGACAC
Terms and licenses: Academic/Nonprofit Terms; Industry Terms
How to cite: CMYA5/pENTR3C was a gift from Rita Shiang (Addgene plasmid # 97408 ; http://n2t.net/addgene:97408 ; RRID:Addgene_97408)
